>Addgene plasmid #135377 | nSaCas9 E735 miniABEMax V82G | addgene full sequence | sequence record 269054 | Addgene NGS Result
GATGCCGCATAGTTAAGCCAGTATCTGCTCCCTGCTTGTGTGTTGGAGGTCGCTGAGTAGTGCGCGAGCA
AAATTTAAGCTACAACAAGGCAAGGCTTGACCGACAATTGCATGAAGAATCTGCTTAGGGTTAGGCGTTT
TGCGCTGCTTCGCGATGTACGGGCCAGATATACGCGTTGACATTGATTATTGACTAGTTATTAATAGTAA
TCAATTACGGGGTCATTAGTTCATAGCCCATATATGGAGTTCCGCGTTACATAACTTACGGTAAATGGCC
CGCCTGGCTGACCGCCCAACGACCCCCGCCCATTGACGTCAATAATGACGTATGTTCCCATAGTAACGCC
AATAGGGACTTTCCATTGACGTCAATGGGTGGAGTATTTACGGTAAACTGCCCACTTGGCAGTACATCAA
GTGTATCATATGCCAAGTACGCCCCCTATTGACGTCAATGACGGTAAATGGCCCGCCTGGCATTATGCCC
AGTACATGACCTTATGGGACTTTCCTACTTGGCAGTACATCTACGTATTAGTCATCGCTATTACCATGGT
GATGCGGTTTTGGCAGTACATCAATGGGCGTGGATAGCGGTTTGACTCACGGGGATTTCCAAGTCTCCAC
CCCATTGACGTCAATGGGAGTTTGTTTTGGCACCAAAATCAACGGGACTTTCCAAAATGTCGTAACAACT
CCGCCCCATTGACGCAAATGGGCGGTAGGCGTGTACGGTGGGAGGTCTATATAAGCAGAGCTCTCTGGCT
AACTAGAGAACCCACTGCTTACTGGCTTATCGAAATTAATACGACTCACTATAGGGAGACCCAAGCTGGC
TAGCGCCACCATGAAGCGAAATTACATTCTGGGGCTGGCCATTGGCATTACATCAGTGGGCTATGGCATC
ATTGACTACGAGACAAGGGACGTGATCGACGCCGGCGTGAGACTGTTCAAGGAGGCCAACGTGGAGAACA
ATGAGGGCCGGAGATCCAAGAGGGGAGCAAGGCGCCTGAAGCGGAGAAGGCGCCACAGAATCCAGAGAGT
GAAGAAGCTGCTGTTCGATTACAACCTGCTGACCGACCACTCCGAGCTGTCTGGCATCAATCCTTATGAG
GCCAGAGTGAAGGGCCTGTCCCAGAAGCTGTCTGAGGAGGAGTTTAGCGCCGCCCTGCTGCACCTGGCAA
AGAGGAGAGGCGTGCACAACGTGAATGAGGTGGAGGAGGACACCGGCAACGAGCTGTCCACAAAGGAGCA
GATCAGCCGCAATTCCAAGGCCCTGGAGGAGAAGTATGTGGCCGAGCTGCAGCTGGAGCGGCTGAAGAAG
GATGGCGAGGTGAGGGGCTCCATCAATCGCTTCAAGACCTCTGACTACGTGAAGGAGGCCAAGCAGCTGC
TGAAGGTGCAGAAGGCCTACCACCAGCTGGATCAGTCCTTTATCGATACATATATCGACCTGCTGGAGAC
AAGGCGCACATACTATGAGGGACCAGGAGAGGGCTCTCCCTTCGGCTGGAAGGACATCAAGGAGTGGTAC
GAGATGCTGATGGGCCACTGCACCTATTTTCCAGAGGAGCTGAGAAGCGTGAAGTACGCCTATAACGCCG
ATCTGTACAACGCCCTGAATGACCTGAACAACCTGGTCATCACCAGGGATGAGAACGAGAAGCTGGAGTA
CTATGAGAAGTTCCAGATCATCGAGAACGTGTTCAAGCAGAAGAAGAAGCCTACACTGAAGCAGATCGCC
AAGGAGATCCTGGTGAACGAGGAGGACATCAAGGGCTACCGCGTGACCTCCACAGGCAAGCCAGAGTTCA
CCAATCTGAAGGTGTATCACGATATCAAGGACATCACAGCCCGGAAGGAGATCATCGAGAACGCCGAGCT
GCTGGATCAGATCGCCAAGATCCTGACCATCTATCAGAGCTCCGAGGACATCCAGGAGGAGCTGACCAAC
CTGAATAGCGAGCTGACACAGGAGGAGATCGAGCAGATCAGCAATCTGAAGGGCTACACCGGCACACACA
ACCTGAGCCTGAAGGCCATCAATCTGATCCTGGATGAGCTGTGGCACACAAACGACAATCAGATCGCCAT
CTTTAACCGGCTGAAGCTGGTGCCAAAGAAGGTGGACCTGTCCCAGCAGAAGGAGATCCCAACCACACTG
GTGGACGATTTCATCCTGTCTCCCGTGGTGAAGCGGAGCTTCATCCAGAGCATCAAAGTGATCAACGCCA
TCATCAAGAAGTACGGCCTGCCCAATGATATCATCATCGAGCTGGCCAGGGAGAAGAACTCCAAGGACGC
CCAGAAGATGATCAATGAGATGCAGAAGAGGAACCGCCAGACCAATGAGCGGATCGAGGAGATCATCAGA
ACCACAGGCAAGGAGAACGCCAAGTACCTGATCGAGAAGATCAAGCTGCACGATATGCAGGAGGGCAAGT
GTCTGTATTCTCTGGAGGCCATCCCTCTGGAGGACCTGCTGAACAATCCATTCAACTACGAGGTGGATCA
CATCATCCCCCGGAGCGTGAGCTTCGACAATTCTTTTAACAATAAGGTGCTGGTGAAGCAGGAGGAGAAC
AGCAAGAAGGGCAATAGGACCCCTTTCCAGTACCTGTCTAGCTCCGATTCTAAGATCAGCTACGAGACAT
TCAAGAAGCACATCCTGAATCTGGCCAAGGGCAAGGGCCGCATCAGCAAGACCAAGAAGGAGTACCTGCT
GGAGGAGCGGGACATCAACAGATTCTCCGTGCAGAAGGACTTCATCAACCGGAATCTGGTGGACACCAGA
TACGCCACACGCGGCCTGATGAATCTGCTGCGGTCTTATTTCAGAGTGAACAATCTGGATGTGAAGGTGA
AGAGCATCAACGGCGGCTTCACCTCCTTTCTGCGGAGAAAGTGGAAGTTTAAGAAGGAGCGCAACAAGGG
CTATAAGCACCACGCCGAGGATGCCCTGATCATCGCCAATGCCGACTTCATCTTTAAGGAGTGGAAGAAG
CTGGACAAGGCCAAGAAAGTGATGGAGAACCAGATGTTCGAGGAGCCGAAGAAGAAACGTAAGGTGGGTA
GCAGCGGTAGCCCGAAAAAGAAGCGCAAAGTGGGCAGCGACGCGCTGGACGATTTCGATCTGGACATGCT
GGGCAGCGATGCGCTGGATGATTTCGGCGGTGGCAGCTCTGAGGTGGAGTTTTCCCACGAGTACTGGATG
AGACATGCCCTGACCCTGGCCAAGAGGGCACGCGATGAGAGGGAGGTGCCTGTGGGAGCCGTGCTGGTGC
TGAACAATAGAGTGATCGGCGAGGGCTGGAACAGAGCCATCGGCCTGCACGACCCAACAGCCCATGCCGA
AATTATGGCCCTGAGACAGGGCGGCCTGGTCATGCAGAACTACAGACTGATTGACGCCACCCTGTACGGC
ACATTCGAGCCTTGCGTGATGTGCGCCGGCGCCATGATCCACTCTAGGATCGGCCGCGTGGTGTTTGGCG
TGAGGAACGCAAAAACCGGCGCCGCAGGCTCCCTGATGGACGTGCTGCACTACCCCGGCATGAATCACCG
CGTCGAAATTACCGAGGGAATCCTGGCAGATGAATGTGCCGCCCTGCTGTGCTATTTCTTTCGGATGCCT
AGACAGGTGTTCAATGCTCAGAAGAAGGCCCAGAGCTCCACCGACGGCGGTAGCGGCGGTAGCGGTGGTA
GCGGCGGCAGCGGTGGTAGCGGTGGCAGCGGTGGTGAGAAGCAGGCCGAGAGCATGCCCGAGATCGAGAC
AGAGCAGGAGTACAAGGAGATTTTCATCACACCTCACCAGATCAAGCACATCAAGGACTTCAAGGACTAC
AAGTATTCTCACAGGGTGGATAAGAAGCCCAACCGCGAGCTGATCAATGACACCCTGTATAGCACACGGA
AGGACGATAAGGGCAATACCCTGATCGTGAACAATCTGAACGGCCTGTACGACAAGGATAATGACAAGCT
GAAGAAGCTGATCAACAAGTCTCCCGAGAAGCTGCTGATGTACCACCACGATCCTCAGACATATCAGAAG
CTGAAGCTGATCATGGAGCAGTACGGCGACGAGAAGAACCCACTGTATAAGTACTATGAGGAGACAGGCA
ACTACCTGACAAAGTATAGCAAGAAGGATAATGGCCCCGTGATCAAGAAGATCAAGTACTATGGCAACAA
GCTGAATGCCCACCTGGACATCACCGACGATTACCCTAACTCTCGCAATAAGGTGGTGAAGCTGAGCCTG
AAGCCATACCGGTTCGACGTGTACCTGGACAACGGCGTGTATAAGTTTGTGACAGTGAAGAATCTGGATG
TGATCAAGAAGGAGAACTACTATGAGGTGAACAGCAAGTGCTACGAGGAGGCCAAGAAGCTGAAGAAGAT
CAGCAACCAGGCCGAGTTCATCGCCTCTTTTTACAACAATGACCTGATCAAGATCAATGGCGAGCTGTAT
AGAGTGATCGGCGTGAACAATGATCTGCTGAACAGAATCGAAGTGAATATGATCGACATCACCTACAGGG
AGTATCTGGAGAACATGAATGATAAGAGGCCCCCTCGCATCATCAAGACCATCGCCTCTAAGACACAGAG
CATCAAGAAGTACAGCACAGACATCCTGGGGAACCTGTATGAAGTCAAGAGCAAGAAACATCCTCAGATT
ATCAAGAAAGGCTCTGGTGGTTCTAAGCGACCTGCCGCCACAAAGAAGGCTGGACAGGCTAAGAAGAAGA
AAGATTACAAAGACGATGACGATAAGGGATCCGGCGCAACAAACTTCTCTCTGCTGAAACAAGCCGGAGA
TGTCGAAGAGAATCCTGGACCGATGGCCAAGCCTTTGTCTCAAGAAGAATCCACCCTCATTGAAAGAGCA
ACGGCTACAATCAACAGCATCCCCATCTCTGAAGACTACAGCGTCGCCAGCGCAGCTCTCTCTAGCGACG
GCCGCATCTTCACTGGTGTCAATGTATATCATTTTACTGGGGGACCTTGTGCAGAACTCGTGGTGCTGGG
CACTGCTGCTGCTGCGGCAGCTGGCAACCTGACTTGTATCGTCGCGATCGGAAATGAGAACAGGGGCATC
TTGAGCCCCTGCGGACGGTGCCGACAGGTGCTTCTCGATCTGCATCCTGGGATCAAAGCCATAGTGAAGG
ACAGTGATGGACAGCCGACGGCAGTTGGGATTCGTGAATTGCTGCCCTCTGGTTATGTGTGGGAGGGCTA
AGAATTCTGCAGATATCCAGCACAGTGGCGGCCGCTCGAGTCTAGAGGGCCCGTTTAAACCCGCTGATCA
GCCTCGACTGTGCCTTCTAGTTGCCAGCCATCTGTTGTTTGCCCCTCCCCCGTGCCTTCCTTGACCCTGG
AAGGTGCCACTCCCACTGTCCTTTCCTAATAAAATGAGGAAATTGCATCGCATTGTCTGAGTAGGTGTCA
TTCTATTCTGGGGGGTGGGGTGGGGCAGGACAGCAAGGGGGAGGATTGGGAAGACAATAGCAGGCATGCT
GGGGATGCGGTGGGCTCTATGGCTTCTGAGGCGGAAAGAACCAGCTGGGGCTCTAGGGGGTATCCCC
[124 nt withheld, positions 5598-5721]
C
[91 nt withheld, positions 5723-5813]
A
[49 nt withheld, positions 5815-5863]
CCTTTGACGTTGGAGTCCACGTTCTTT
[37 nt withheld, positions 5891-5927]
ACCCTATCTCGGTCTATTCTTTTGATTTATAAGGGATTTTGCCGATTTCGGCCTATTGGTTAAAAAATGA
GCTGATTTAACAAAAATTTAACGCGAATTAATTCTGTGGAATGTGTGTCAGTTAGGGTGTGGAAAGTCCC
CAGGCTCCCCAGCAGGCAGAAGTATGCAAAGCATGCATCTCAATTAGTCAGCAACCAGGTGTGGAAAGTC
CCCAGGCTCCCCAGCAGGCAGAAGTATGCAAAGCATGCATCTCAATTAGTCAGCAACCATAGTCCCGCCC
CTAACTCCGCCCATCCCGCCCCTAACTCCGCCCAGTTCCGCCCATTCTCCGCCCCATGGCTGACTAATTT
TTTTTATTTATGCAGAGGCCGAGGCCGCCTCTGCCTCTGAGCTATTCCAGAAGTAGTGAGGAGGCTTTTT
TGGAGGCCTAGGCTTTTGCAAAAAGCTCCCGGGAGCTTGTATATCCATTTTCGGATCTGATCAAGAGACA
GGATGAGGATCGTTTCGCATGATTGAACAAGATGGATTGCACGCAGGTTCTCCGGCCGCTTGGGTGGAGA
GGCTATTCGGCTATGACTGGGCACAACAGACAATCGGCTGCTCTGATGCCGCCGTGTTCCGGCTGTCAGC
GCAGGGGCGCCCGGTTCTTTTTGTCAAGACCGACCTGTCCGGTGCCCTGAATGAACTGCAGGACGAGGCA
GCGCGGCTATCGTGGCTGGCCACGACGGGCGTTCCTTGCGCAGCTGTGCTCGACGTTGTCACTGAAGCGG
GAAGGGACTGGCTGCTATTGGGCGAAGTGCCGGGGCAGGATCTCCTGTCATCTCACCTTGCTCCTGCCGA
GAAAGTATCCATCATGGCTGATGCAATGCGGCGGCTGCATACGCTTGATCCGGCTACCTGCCCATTCGAC
CACCAAGCGAAACATCGCATCGAGCGAGCACGTACTCGGATGGAAGCCGGTCTTGTCGATCAGGATGATC
TGGACGAAGAGCATCAGGGGCTCGCGCCAGCCGAACTGTTCGCCAGGCTCAAGGCGCGCATGCCCGACGG
CGAGGATCTCGTCGTGACCCATGGCGATGCCTGCTTGCCGAATATCATGGTGGAAAATGGCCGCTTTTCT
GGATTCATCGACTGTGGCCGGCTGGGTGTGGCGGACCGCTATCAGGACATAGCGTTGGCTACCCGTGATA
TTGCTGAAGAGCTTGGCGGCGAATGGGCTGACCGCTTCCTCGTGCTTTACGGTATCGCCGCTCCCGATTC
GCAGCGCATCGCCTTCTATCGCCTTCTTGACGAGTTCTTCTGAGCGGGACTCTGGGGTTCGAAATGACCG
ACCAAGCGACGCCCAACCTGCCATCACGAGATTTCGATTCCACCGCCGCCTTCTATGAAAGGTTGGGCTT
CGGAATCGTTTTCCGGGACGCCGGCTGGATGATCCTCCAGCGCGGGGATCTCATGCTGGAGTTCTTCGCC
CACCCCAACTTGTTTATTGCAGCTTATAATGGTTACAAATAAAGCAATAGCATCACAAATTTCACAAATA
AAGCATTTTTTTCACTGCATTCTAGTTGTGGTTTGTCCAAACTCATCAATGTATCTTATCATGTCTGTAT
ACCGTCGACCTCTAGCTAGAGCTTGGCGTAATCATGGTCATAGCTGTTTCCTGTGTGAAATTGTTATCCG
CTCACAATTCCACACAACATACGAGCCGGAAGCATAAAGTGTAAAGCCTGGGGTGCCTAATGAGTGAGCT
AACTCACATTAATTGCGTTGCGCTCACTGCCCGCTTTCCAGTCGGGAAACCTGTCGTGCCAGCTGCATTA
ATGAATCGGCCAACGCGCGGGGAGAGGCGGTTTGCGTATTGGGCGCTCTTCCGCTTCCTCGCTCACTGAC
TCGCTGCGCTCGGTCGTTCGGCTGCGGCGAGCGGTATCAGCTCACTCAAAGGCGGTAATACGGTTATCCA
CAGAATCAGGGGATAACGCAGGAAAGAACATGTGAGCAAAAGGCCAGCAAAAGGCCAGGAACCGTAAAAA
GGCCGCGTTGCTGGCGTTTTTCCATAGGCTCCGCCCCCCTGACGAGCATCACAAAAATCGACGCTCAAGT
CAGAGGTGGCGAAACCCGACAGGACTATAAAGATACCAGGCGTTTCCCCCTGGAAGCTCCCTCGTGCGCT
CTCCTGTTCCGACCCTGCCGCTTACCGGATACCTGTCCGCCTTTCTCCCTTCGGGAAGCGTGGCGCTTTC
TCATAGCTCACGCTGTAGGTATCTCAGTTCGGTGTAGGTCGTTCGCTCCAAGCTGGGCTGTGTGCACGAA
CCCCCCGTTCAGCCCGACCGCTGCGCCTTATCCGGTAACTATCGTCTTGAGTCCAACCCGGTAAGACACG
ACTTATCGCCACTGGCAGCAGCCACTGGTAACAGGATTAGCAGAGCGAGGTATGTAGGCGGTGCTACAGA
GTTCTTGAAGTGGTGGCCTAACTACGGCTACACTAGAAGAACAGTATTTGGTATCTGCGCTCTGCTGAAG
CCAGTTACCTTCGGAAAAAGAGTTGGTAGCTCTTGATCCGGCAAACAAACCACCGCTGGTAGCGGTGGTT
TTTTTGTTTGCAAGCAGCAGATTACGCGCAGAAAAAAAGGATCTCAAGAAGATCCTTTGATCTTTTCTAC
GGGGTCTGACGCTCAGTGGAACGAAAACTCACGTTAAGGGATTTTGGTCATGAGATTATCAAAAAGGATC
TTCACCTAGATCCTTTTAAATTAAAAATGAAGTTTTAAATCAATCTAAAGTATATATGAGTAAACTTGGT
CTGACAGTTACCAATGCTTAATCAGTGAGGCACCTATCTCAGCGATCTGTCTATTTCGTTCATCCATAGT
TGCCTGACTCCCCGTCGTGTAGATAACTACGATACGGGAGGGCTTACCATCTGGCCCCAGTGCTGCAATG
ATACCGCGAGACCCACGCTCACCGGCTCCAGATTTATCAGCAATAAACCAGCCAGCCGGAAGGGCCGAGC
GCAGAAGTGGTCCTGCAACTTTATCCGCCTCCATCCAGTCTATTAATTGTTGCCGGGAAGCTAGAGTAAG
TAGTTCGCCAGTTAATAGTTTGCGCAACGTTGTTGCCATTGCTACAGGCATCGTGGTGTCACGCTCGTCG
TTTGGTATGGCTTCATTCAGCTCCGGTTCCCAACGATCAAGGCGAGTTACATGATCCCCCATGTTGTGCA
AAAAAGCGGTTAGCTCCTTCGGTCCTCCGATCGTTGTCAGAAGTAAGTTGGCCGCAGTGTTATCACTCAT
GGTTATGGCAGCACTGCATAATTCTCTTACTGTCATGCCATCCGTAAGATGCTTTTCTGTGACTGGTGAG
TACTCAACCAAGTCATTCTGAGAATAGTGTATGCGGCGACCGAGTTGCTCTTGCCCGGCGTCAATACGGG
ATAATACCGCGCCACATAGCAGAACTTTAAAAGTGCTCATCATTGGAAAACGTTCTTCGGGGCGAAAACT
CTCAAGGATCTTACCGCTGTTGAGATCCAGTTCGATGTAACCCACTCGTGCACCCAACTGATCTTCAGCA
TCTTTTACTTTCACCAGCGTTTCTGGGTGAGCAAAAACAGGAAGGCAAAATGCCGCAAAAAAGGGAATAA
GGGCGACACGGAAATGTTGAATACTCATACTCTTCCTTTTTCAATATTATTGAAGCATTTATCAGGGTTA
TTGTCTCATGAGCGGATACATATTTGAATGTATTTAGAAAAATAAACAAATAGGGGTTCCGCGCACATTT
CCCCGAAAAGTGCCACCTGACGTCGACGGATCGGGAGATCTCCCGATCCCCTATGGTGCACTCTCAGTAC
AATCTGCTCT
Features (pLannotate 1.2.2; 21 found; start..end, strand, type, name):
    179..558     +  enhancer       CMV enhancer: human cytomegalovirus immediate early enhancer
    559..762     +  promoter       CMV promoter: human cytomegalovirus (CMV) immediate early promoter
    758..791     +  LTR            5' LTR (truncated) (fragment): truncated 5' long terminal repeat (LTR) from HIV-1
    807..825     +  promoter       T7 promoter: promoter for bacteriophage T7 RNA polymerase
    851..4702    +  CDS            cas9: CAS9_STAAU - Experimental evidence at protein level: Swiss-Prot protein existence level 1. CRISPR (clustered regularly interspaced short palindromic repeat) is an adaptive immune system that provides protection against mobile genetic elements (viruses, transposable elements and conjugative plasmids). CRISPR clusters contain spacers, sequences complementary to antecedent mobile elements, and target invading nucleic acids. CRISPR clusters are transcribed and processed into CRISPR RNA (crRNA). In type II CRISPR systems correct processing of pre-crRNA requires a trans- encoded small RNA (tracrRNA)
   4853..5251    +  CDS            BSD: blasticidin S deaminase; Aspergillus terreus BSD; confers resistance to blasticidin
   5328..5552    +  polyA_signal   bGH poly(A) signal: bovine growth hormone polyadenylation signal
   5556..5577    +  promoter       SV40 promoter (fragment): SV40 enhancer and early promoter
   5598..6026    +  rep_origin     f1 ori (sequence partly withheld): f1 bacteriophage origin of replication; arrow indicates direction of (+) strand synthesis
   6040..6369    +  promoter       SV40 promoter: SV40 enhancer and early promoter
   6436..7227    +  CDS            neo: KKA2_KLEPN - Also known as kan, nptII. Experimental evidence at protein level: Swiss-Prot protein existence level 1. Resistance to kanamycin, neomycin, paromomycin, ribostamycin, butirosin and gentamicin B. From Klebsiella pneumoniae.
   7251..7409    +  CDS            ble (fragment): BLE_KLEPN - Experimental evidence at protein level: Swiss-Prot protein existence level 1. Binding protein with a strong affinity to the bleomycin family of antibiotics. Binds to CL990; an antimitotic-antibiotic compound. From Klebsiella pneumoniae.
   7404..7525    +  polyA_signal   SV40 poly(A) signal: SV40 polyadenylation signal
   7598..7614    -  protein_bind   lac operator: The lac repressor binds to the lac operator to inhibit transcription in E. coli. This inhibition can be relieved by adding lactose or isopropyl-β-D-thiogalactopyranoside (IPTG). lac repressor encoded by lacI
   7622..7652    -  promoter       lac promoter: promoter for the E. coli lac operon
   7667..7688    -  protein_bind   CAP binding site: CAP binding activates transcription in the presence of cAMP. E. coli catabolite activator protein
   7701..7793    -  CDS            lacI (fragment): lac repressor; lacI; The lac repressor binds to the lac operator to inhibit transcription in E. coli. This inhibition can be relieved by adding lactose or isopropyl-β-D-thiogalactopyranoside (IPTG).
   7976..8564    -  rep_origin     ori: high-copy-number ColE1/pMB1/pBR322/pUC origin of replication
   8735..9595    -  CDS            AmpR: β-lactamase; bla; confers resistance to ampicillin, carbenicillin, and related antibiotics
   9596..9700    -  promoter       AmpR promoter: bla
   9759..24      -  misc_feature   bom (fragment) (across the origin): basis of mobility region from pBR322
