[The description below was written by a language model from this plasmid's Addgene catalogue record and pLannotate feature annotations shown in this document.]
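Description:
nSaCas9 E735 miniABEMax V82G is a mammalian expression plasmid built on the pcDNA3.1(+) backbone that encodes a domain-inlaid adenine base editor. Rather than fusing the deaminase to a terminus, a single evolved TadA monomer carrying the V82G substitution is inserted inside a Staphylococcus aureus Cas9 nickase at position E735. In the feature table the whole fusion appears as one long open reading frame annotated simply as S. aureus cas9; the annotation does not separately resolve the embedded TadA domain, linkers or any localisation signals, so these details are not stated in the record. The coding sequence is driven by the CMV immediate-early enhancer and promoter, with a T7 promoter just upstream. It is followed by a blasticidin S deaminase gene and the bovine growth hormone polyadenylation signal. No separate promoter is annotated between the editor and BSD, suggesting they share the CMV transcript, although the element linking them is not identified.

The backbone also retains the pcDNA3.1 SV40 promoter–neomycin/kanamycin phosphotransferase cassette with an SV40 poly(A) signal, even though the catalogue lists only blasticidin as the mammalian selectable marker. Propagation in E. coli relies on a high-copy ColE1/pUC-type origin and ampicillin resistance, and an f1 origin is present. No guide RNA cassette is annotated, so the guide must presumably be supplied from another construct.

According to the record, the plasmid is used to express this intradomain TadA insertion variant. It belongs to a set of SaCas9 adenine base editors engineered to reduce RNA off-target editing and increase on-target DNA editing.
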