Addgene plasmid #135377: nSaCas9 E735 miniABEMax V82G
Purpose: Expression of nSaCas9 intradomain insertion of single evolved TadA monomer (V82G) at the specified position (E735 )
Depositing lab: Alex Hewitt. Depositing organization: University of Tasmania. Publication: Engineering domain-inlaid SaCas9 adenine base editors with reduced RNA off-targets and increased on-target DNA editing. Nguyen Tran MT, Mohd Khalid MKN, Wang Q, Walker JKR, Lidgerwood GE, Dilworth KL, Lisowski L, Pebay A, Hewitt AW. Nat Commun. 2020 Sep 25;11(1):4871. doi: 10.1038/s41467-020-18715-y. PubMed 32978399.
Backbone
  Vector backbone: pcDNA3.1(+)
  Vector type: Mammalian Expression, CRISPR
  Selectable markers: Blasticidin
Growth in bacteria
  Bacterial resistance: Ampicillin, 100 μg/mL
  Growth temperature: 30°C
  Growth strain: NEB Stable
  Copy number: High Copy
Gene/Insert
  Gene/Insert name: nSaCas9 E735 miniABEMax V82G
  Species: Synthetic
  Mutation: (V82G)
  Cloning method: Restriction Enzyme; 5′ cloning site Unknown (unknown if destroyed)
Terms and licenses: Academic/Nonprofit Terms; Industry Terms: Not Available to Industry
How to cite: nSaCas9 E735 miniABEMax V82G was a gift from Alex Hewitt (Addgene plasmid # 135377 ; http://n2t.net/addgene:135377 ; RRID:Addgene_135377)
