>Addgene plasmid #135377 | nSaCas9 E735 miniABEMax V82G | depositor partial sequence | sequence record 261053 | insert: nSaCas9 (D10A) with intradomain insertion of miniABEMax (evolved ecTadA [V82G]) at position E735
ATGAAGCGAAATTACATTCTGGGGCTGGCCATTGGCATTACATCAGTGGGCTATGGCATCATTGACTACG
AGACAAGGGACGTGATCGACGCCGGCGTGAGACTGTTCAAGGAGGCCAACGTGGAGAACAATGAGGGCCG
GAGATCCAAGAGGGGAGCAAGGCGCCTGAAGCGGAGAAGGCGCCACAGAATCCAGAGAGTGAAGAAGCTG
CTGTTCGATTACAACCTGCTGACCGACCACTCCGAGCTGTCTGGCATCAATCCTTATGAGGCCAGAGTGA
AGGGCCTGTCCCAGAAGCTGTCTGAGGAGGAGTTTAGCGCCGCCCTGCTGCACCTGGCAAAGAGGAGAGG
CGTGCACAACGTGAATGAGGTGGAGGAGGACACCGGCAACGAGCTGTCCACAAAGGAGCAGATCAGCCGC
AATTCCAAGGCCCTGGAGGAGAAGTATGTGGCCGAGCTGCAGCTGGAGCGGCTGAAGAAGGATGGCGAGG
TGAGGGGCTCCATCAATCGCTTCAAGACCTCTGACTACGTGAAGGAGGCCAAGCAGCTGCTGAAGGTGCA
GAAGGCCTACCACCAGCTGGATCAGTCCTTTATCGATACATATATCGACCTGCTGGAGACAAGGCGCACA
TACTATGAGGGACCAGGAGAGGGCTCTCCCTTCGGCTGGAAGGACATCAAGGAGTGGTACGAGATGCTGA
TGGGCCACTGCACCTATTTTCCAGAGGAGCTGAGAAGCGTGAAGTACGCCTATAACGCCGATCTGTACAA
CGCCCTGAATGACCTGAACAACCTGGTCATCACCAGGGATGAGAACGAGAAGCTGGAGTACTATGAGAAG
TTCCAGATCATCGAGAACGTGTTCAAGCAGAAGAAGAAGCCTACACTGAAGCAGATCGCCAAGGAGATCC
TGGTGAACGAGGAGGACATCAAGGGCTACCGCGTGACCTCCACAGGCAAGCCAGAGTTCACCAATCTGAA
GGTGTATCACGATATCAAGGACATCACAGCCCGGAAGGAGATCATCGAGAACGCCGAGCTGCTGGATCAG
ATCGCCAAGATCCTGACCATCTATCAGAGCTCCGAGGACATCCAGGAGGAGCTGACCAACCTGAATAGCG
AGCTGACACAGGAGGAGATCGAGCAGATCAGCAATCTGAAGGGCTACACCGGCACACACAACCTGAGCCT
GAAGGCCATCAATCTGATCCTGGATGAGCTGTGGCACACAAACGACAATCAGATCGCCATCTTTAACCGG
CTGAAGCTGGTGCCAAAGAAGGTGGACCTGTCCCAGCAGAAGGAGATCCCAACCACACTGGTGGACGATT
TCATCCTGTCTCCCGTGGTGAAGCGGAGCTTCATCCAGAGCATCAAAGTGATCAACGCCATCATCAAGAA
GTACGGCCTGCCCAATGATATCATCATCGAGCTGGCCAGGGAGAAGAACTCCAAGGACGCCCAGAAGATG
ATCAATGAGATGCAGAAGAGGAACCGCCAGACCAATGAGCGGATCGAGGAGATCATCAGAACCACAGGCA
AGGAGAACGCCAAGTACCTGATCGAGAAGATCAAGCTGCACGATATGCAGGAGGGCAAGTGTCTGTATTC
TCTGGAGGCCATCCCTCTGGAGGACCTGCTGAACAATCCATTCAACTACGAGGTGGATCACATCATCCCC
CGGAGCGTGAGCTTCGACAATTCTTTTAACAATAAGGTGCTGGTGAAGCAGGAGGAGAACAGCAAGAAGG
GCAATAGGACCCCTTTCCAGTACCTGTCTAGCTCCGATTCTAAGATCAGCTACGAGACATTCAAGAAGCA
CATCCTGAATCTGGCCAAGGGCAAGGGCCGCATCAGCAAGACCAAGAAGGAGTACCTGCTGGAGGAGCGG
GACATCAACAGATTCTCCGTGCAGAAGGACTTCATCAACCGGAATCTGGTGGACACCAGATACGCCACAC
GCGGCCTGATGAATCTGCTGCGGTCTTATTTCAGAGTGAACAATCTGGATGTGAAGGTGAAGAGCATCAA
CGGCGGCTTCACCTCCTTTCTGCGGAGAAAGTGGAAGTTTAAGAAGGAGCGCAACAAGGGCTATAAGCAC
CACGCCGAGGATGCCCTGATCATCGCCAATGCCGACTTCATCTTTAAGGAGTGGAAGAAGCTGGACAAGG
CCAAGAAAGTGATGGAGAACCAGATGTTCGAGGAGCCGAAGAAGAAACGTAAGGTGGGTAGCAGCGGTAG
CCCGAAAAAGAAGCGCAAAGTGGGCAGCGACGCGCTGGACGATTTCGATCTGGACATGCTGGGCAGCGAT
GCGCTGGATGATTTCGGCGGTGGCAGCTCTGAGGTGGAGTTTTCCCACGAGTACTGGATGAGACATGCCC
TGACCCTGGCCAAGAGGGCACGCGATGAGAGGGAGGTGCCTGTGGGAGCCGTGCTGGTGCTGAACAATAG
AGTGATCGGCGAGGGCTGGAACAGAGCCATCGGCCTGCACGACCCAACAGCCCATGCCGAAATTATGGCC
CTGAGACAGGGCGGCCTGGTCATGCAGAACTACAGACTGATTGACGCCACCCTGTACGGCACATTCGAGC
CTTGCGTGATGTGCGCCGGCGCCATGATCCACTCTAGGATCGGCCGCGTGGTGTTTGGCGTGAGGAACGC
AAAAACCGGCGCCGCAGGCTCCCTGATGGACGTGCTGCACTACCCCGGCATGAATCACCGCGTCGAAATT
ACCGAGGGAATCCTGGCAGATGAATGTGCCGCCCTGCTGTGCTATTTCTTTCGGATGCCTAGACAGGTGT
TCAATGCTCAGAAGAAGGCCCAGAGCTCCACCGACGGCGGTAGCGGCGGTAGCGGTGGTAGCGGCGGCAG
CGGTGGTAGCGGTGGCAGCGGTGGTGAGAAGCAGGCCGAGAGCATGCCCGAGATCGAGACAGAGCAGGAG
TACAAGGAGATTTTCATCACACCTCACCAGATCAAGCACATCAAGGACTTCAAGGACTACAAGTATTCTC
ACAGGGTGGATAAGAAGCCCAACCGCGAGCTGATCAATGACACCCTGTATAGCACACGGAAGGACGATAA
GGGCAATACCCTGATCGTGAACAATCTGAACGGCCTGTACGACAAGGATAATGACAAGCTGAAGAAGCTG
ATCAACAAGTCTCCCGAGAAGCTGCTGATGTACCACCACGATCCTCAGACATATCAGAAGCTGAAGCTGA
TCATGGAGCAGTACGGCGACGAGAAGAACCCACTGTATAAGTACTATGAGGAGACAGGCAACTACCTGAC
AAAGTATAGCAAGAAGGATAATGGCCCCGTGATCAAGAAGATCAAGTACTATGGCAACAAGCTGAATGCC
CACCTGGACATCACCGACGATTACCCTAACTCTCGCAATAAGGTGGTGAAGCTGAGCCTGAAGCCATACC
GGTTCGACGTGTACCTGGACAACGGCGTGTATAAGTTTGTGACAGTGAAGAATCTGGATGTGATCAAGAA
GGAGAACTACTATGAGGTGAACAGCAAGTGCTACGAGGAGGCCAAGAAGCTGAAGAAGATCAGCAACCAG
GCCGAGTTCATCGCCTCTTTTTACAACAATGACCTGATCAAGATCAATGGCGAGCTGTATAGAGTGATCG
GCGTGAACAATGATCTGCTGAACAGAATCGAAGTGAATATGATCGACATCACCTACAGGGAGTATCTGGA
GAACATGAATGATAAGAGGCCCCCTCGCATCATCAAGACCATCGCCTCTAAGACACAGAGCATCAAGAAG
TACAGCACAGACATCCTGGGGAACCTGTATGAAGTCAAGAGCAAGAAACATCCTCAGATTATCAAGAAAG
GCTCTGGTGGTTCTAAGCGACCTGCCGCCACAAAGAAGGCTGGACAGGCTAAGAAGAAGAAAGATTACAA
AGACGATGACGATAAGGGATCCGGCGCAACAAACTTCTCTCTGCTGAAACAAGCCGGAGATGTCGAAGAG
AATCCTGGACCGATGGCCAAGCCTTTGTCTCAAGAAGAATCCACCCTCATTGAAAGAGCAACGGCTACAA
TCAACAGCATCCCCATCTCTGAAGACTACAGCGTCGCCAGCGCAGCTCTCTCTAGCGACGGCCGCATCTT
CACTGGTGTCAATGTATATCATTTTACTGGGGGACCTTGTGCAGAACTCGTGGTGCTGGGCACTGCTGCT
GCTGCGGCAGCTGGCAACCTGACTTGTATCGTCGCGATCGGAAATGAGAACAGGGGCATCTTGAGCCCCT
GCGGACGGTGCCGACAGGTGCTTCTCGATCTGCATCCTGGGATCAAAGCCATAGTGAAGGACAGTGATGG
ACAGCCGACGGCAGTTGGGATTCGTGAATTGCTGCCCTCTGGTTATGTGTGGGAGGGCTAA
